Addgene plasmid #130729: pMSCVbsd-PPARD-R154K
Purpose: Vector encoding PPARD cDNA for retroviral transduction
Depositing lab: Till Adhikary. Depositing organization: Philipps-Universitaet Marburg. Publication: PPARbeta/delta recruits NCOR and regulates transcription reinitiation of ANGPTL4. Legrand N, Bretscher CL, Zielke S, Wilke B, Daude M, Fritz B, Diederich WE, Adhikary T. Nucleic Acids Res. 2019 Oct 10;47(18):9573-9591. doi: 10.1093/nar/gkz685. PubMed 31428774.
Backbone
  Vector backbone: pMSCVbsd
  Vector type: Retroviral
  Selectable markers: Blasticidin
Growth in bacteria
  Bacterial resistance: Ampicillin, 100 μg/mL
  Growth temperature: 37°C
  Growth strain: NEB Stable
  Copy number: High Copy
Gene/Insert
  Gene/Insert name: PPARD R154K
  Species: H. sapiens (human)
  Mutation: R154K
  Entrez Gene: PPARD (a.k.a. FAAR, NR1C2, NUC1, NUCI, NUCII, PPARB)
  Cloning method: Restriction Enzyme; 5′ cloning site BglII (destroyed during cloning); 3′ cloning site XhoI (not destroyed)
  Sequencing primers: 5′ pMSCVseqfw (CCCTTGAACCTCCTCGTTCGACC); 3′ pMSCVseqrv (GAGACGTGCTACTTCCATTTGTC)
Terms and licenses: Academic/Nonprofit Terms; Industry Terms: Not Available to Industry
Depositor comments: Generated by PCR mutagenesis. Please visit https://www.biorxiv.org/content/10.1101/525576v2 for BioRxiv preprint.
How to cite: pMSCVbsd-PPARD-R154K was a gift from Till Adhikary (Addgene plasmid # 130729 ; http://n2t.net/addgene:130729 ; RRID:Addgene_130729)
