[The description below was written by a language model from this plasmid's Addgene catalogue record and pLannotate feature annotations shown in this document.]
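Description:
pMSCVbsd-PPARD-R154K is a gammaretroviral transfer vector built on the pMSCVbsd backbone, a murine stem cell virus–type plasmid carrying a blasticidin marker, and it delivers a point-mutant human PPARD cDNA into mammalian cells by retroviral transduction. In bacteria the roughly 7.1 kb plasmid is maintained through a high-copy ColE1/pUC-type origin and selected with ampicillin via the β-lactamase gene and its own promoter. Short fragments of lacI, lacZα, rop, bom, a tetracycline resistance gene and viral env are also annotated. These appear to be non-functional remnants of the backbone's construction history.

The viral cassette begins with the 5′ LTR, followed by the packaging signal (Ψ) and a truncated gag region lacking its start codon, which extends the packaging signal without producing Gag protein. The PPARD open reading frame sits immediately downstream, cloned between a destroyed BglII site and a retained XhoI site. No separate internal promoter is annotated upstream of it, so it is presumably expressed from the 5′ LTR. PPARD (also called PPARβ/δ or NR1C2) is a ligand-activated nuclear receptor transcription factor. This version carries the R154K substitution, introduced by PCR mutagenesis, but the record does not state the functional consequence of the mutation. Downstream, a mouse PGK promoter drives blasticidin S deaminase, allowing selection of transduced cells. The cassette ends in the 3′ LTR, which the automated annotation matches only as fragments of a ΔU3 Moloney LTR, a label that should be read cautiously. Because gag, pol and env functions are absent, viral particles must be produced in packaging cells that supply them in trans. The associated study concerns PPARβ/δ recruitment of NCOR and transcriptional regulation of ANGPTL4.
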