Features (pLannotate 1.2.2; 20 found; start..end, strand, type, name):
      1..517     +  LTR            5' LTR: 5' long terminal repeat from murine embryonic stem cell virus
    581..922     +  misc_feature   MESV Ψ: packaging signal of murine embryonic stem cell virus
    989..1405    +  CDS            gag (truncated): truncated Moloney murine leukemia virus (MMLV) gag gene lacking the start codon
   1418..2740    +  CDS            PPARD: PPARD_HUMAN - Also known as NR1C2, PPARB. Experimental evidence at protein level: Swiss-Prot protein existence level 1. Ligand-activated transcription factor. Receptor that binds peroxisome proliferators such as hypolipidemic drugs and fatty acids. Has a preference for poly-unsaturated fatty acids, such as gamma- linoleic acid and eicosapentanoic acid. Once activated by a ligand, the receptor binds to promoter elements of target genes. Regulates the peroxisomal beta-oxidation pathway of fatty acids. Functions as transcription activator for the acyl-CoA oxidase gene. Decreases expression of NPC
   2766..3265    +  promoter       PGK promoter: mouse phosphoglycerate kinase 1 promoter
   3286..3684    +  CDS            BSD: blasticidin S deaminase; Aspergillus terreus BSD; confers resistance to blasticidin
   3729..3763    +  LTR            3' LTR (ΔU3) (fragment): self-inactivating 3' long terminal repeat (LTR) from Moloney murine leukemia virus
   3760..4054    +  LTR            3' LTR (ΔU3) (fragment): self-inactivating 3' long terminal repeat (LTR) from Moloney murine leukemia virus
   4216..4232    -  protein_bind   lac operator: The lac repressor binds to the lac operator to inhibit transcription in E. coli. This inhibition can be relieved by adding lactose or isopropyl-β-D-thiogalactopyranoside (IPTG). lac repressor encoded by lacI
   4240..4270    -  promoter       lac promoter: promoter for the E. coli lac operon
   4285..4306    -  protein_bind   CAP binding site: CAP binding activates transcription in the presence of cAMP. E. coli catabolite activator protein
   4319..4411    -  CDS            lacI (fragment): lac repressor; lacI; The lac repressor binds to the lac operator to inhibit transcription in E. coli. This inhibition can be relieved by adding lactose or isopropyl-β-D-thiogalactopyranoside (IPTG).
   4594..5182    -  rep_origin     ori: high-copy-number ColE1/pMB1/pBR322/pUC origin of replication
   5353..6213    -  CDS            AmpR: β-lactamase; bla; confers resistance to ampicillin, carbenicillin, and related antibiotics
   6214..6318    -  promoter       AmpR promoter: bla
   6413..6448    +  CDS            rop (fragment): Rop protein, which maintains plasmids at low copy number; rop
   6550..6649    +  misc_feature   bom (fragment): basis of mobility region from pBR322
   6655..6804    -  CDS            lacZα (fragment): LacZα fragment of β-galactosidase; lacZ fragment
   6804..7005    -  CDS            TcR (fragment): tetracycline efflux protein; tet; confers resistance to tetracycline
   7006..7104    +  CDS            env (fragment): murine leukemia virus gPr80 envelope polyprotein precursor; env; proteolytically cleaved into gp70SU and p15TM subunits
>Addgene plasmid #130729 | pMSCVbsd-PPARD-R154K | addgene full sequence | sequence record 255074 | Addgene NGS Result
AATGAAAGACCCCACCTGTAGGTTTGGCAAGCTAGCTTAAGTAACGCCATTTTGCAAGGCATGGAAAATA
CATAACTGAGAATAGAGAAGTTCAGATCAAGGTTAGGAACAGAGAGACAGCAGAATATGGGCCAAACAGG
ATATCTGTGGTAAGCAGTTCCTGCCCCGGCTCAGGGCCAAGAACAGATGGTCCCCAGATGCGGTCCCGCC
CTCAGCAGTTTCTAGAGAACCATCAGATGTTTCCAGGGTGCCCCAAGGACCTGAAATGACCCTGTGCCTT
ATTTGAACTAACCAATCAGTTCGCTTCTCGCTTCTGTTCGCGCGCTTCTGCTCCCCGAGCTCAATAAAAG
AGCCCACAACCCCTCACTCGGCGCGCCAGTCCTCCGATAGACTGCGTCGCCCGGGTACCCGTATTCCCAA
TAAAGCCTCTTGCTGTTTGCATCCGAATCGTGGACTCGCTGATCCTTGGGAGGGTCTCCTCAGATTGATT
GACTGCCCACCTCGGGGGTCTTTCATTTGGAGGTTCCACCGAGATTTGGAGACCCCTGCCCAGGGACCAC
CGACCCCCCCGCCGGGAGGTAAGCTGGCCAGCGGTCGTTTCGTGTCTGTCTCTGTCTTTGTGCGTGTTTG
TGCCGGCATCTAATGTTTGCGCCTGCGTCTGTACTAGTTAGCTAACTAGCTCTGTATCTGGCGGACCCGT
GGTGGAACTGACGAGTTCTGAACACCCGGCCGCAACCCTGGGAGACGTCCCAGGGACTTTGGGGGCCGTT
TTTGTGGCCCGACCTGAGGAAGGGAGTCGATGTGGAATCCGACCCCGTCAGGATATGTGGTTCTGGTAGG
AGACGAGAACCTAAAACAGTTCCCGCCTCCGTCTGAATTTTTGCTTTCGGTTTGGAACCGAAGCCGCGCG
TCTTGTCTGCTGCAGCGCTGCAGCATCGTTCTGTGTTGTCTCTGTCTGACTGTGTTTCTGTATTTGTCTG
AAAATTAGGGCCAGACTGTTACCACTCCCTTAAGTTTGACCTTAGGTCACTGGAAAGATGTCGAGCGGAT
CGCTCACAACCAGTCGGTAGATGTCAAGAAGAGACGTTGGGTTACCTTCTGCTCTGCAGAATGGCCAACC
TTTAACGTCGGATGGCCGCGAGACGGCACCTTTAACCGAGACCTCATCACCCAGGTTAAGATCAAGGTCT
TTTCACCTGGCCCGCATGGACACCCAGACCAGGTCCCCTACATCGTGACCTGGGAAGCCTTGGCTTTTGA
CCCCCCTCCCTGGGTCAAGCCCTTTGTACACCCTAAGCCTCCGCCTCCTCTTCCTCCATCCGCCCCGTCT
CTCCCCCTTGAACCTCCTCGTTCGACCCCGCCTCGATCCTCCCTTTATCCAGCCCTCACTCCTTCTCTAG
GCGCCGGAATTAGATCCATGGAGCAGCCACAGGAGGAAGCCCCTGAGGTCCGGGAAGAGGAGGAGAAAGA
GGAAGTGGCAGAGGCAGAAGGAGCCCCAGAGCTCAATGGGGGACCACAGCATGCACTTCCTTCCAGCAGC
TACACAGACCTCTCCCGGAGCTCCTCGCCACCCTCACTGCTGGACCAACTGCAGATGGGCTGTGACGGGG
CCTCATGCGGCAGCCTCAACATGGAGTGCCGGGTGTGCGGGGACAAGGCATCGGGCTTCCACTACGGTGT
TCATGCATGTGAGGGGTGCAAGGGCTTCTTCCGTCGTACGATCCGCATGAAGCTGGAGTACGAGAAGTGT
GAGCGCAGCTGCAAGATTCAGAAGAAGAACCGCAACAAGTGCCAGTACTGCCGCTTCCAGAAGTGCCTGG
CACTGGGCATGTCACACAACGCTATCCGTTTTGGTCGGATGCCGGAGGCTGAGAAGAAAAAGCTGGTGGC
AGGGCTGACTGCAAACGAGGGGAGCCAGTACAACCCACAGGTGGCCGACCTGAAGGCCTTCTCCAAGCAC
ATCTACAATGCCTACCTGAAAAACTTCAACATGACCAAAAAGAAGGCCCGCAGCATCCTCACCGGCAAAG
CCAGCCACACGGCGCCCTTTGTGATCCACGACATCGAGACATTGTGGCAGGCAGAGAAGGGGCTGGTGTG
GAAGCAGTTGGTGAATGGCCTGCCTCCCTACAAGGAGATCAGCGTGCACGTCTTCTACCGCTGCCAGTGC
ACCACAGTGGAGACCGTGCGGGAGCTCACTGAGTTCGCCAAGAGCATCCCCAGCTTCAGCAGCCTCTTCC
TCAACGACCAGGTTACCCTTCTCAAGTATGGCGTGCACGAGGCCATCTTCGCCATGCTGGCCTCTATCGT
CAACAAGGACGGGCTGCTGGTAGCCAACGGCAGTGGCTTTGTCACCCGTGAGTTCCTGCGCAGCCTCCGC
AAACCCTTCAGTGATATCATTGAGCCTAAGTTTGAATTTGCTGTCAAGTTCAACGCCCTGGAACTTGATG
ACAGTGACCTGGCCCTATTCATTGCGGCCATCATTCTGTGTGGAGACCGGCCAGGCCTCATGAACGTTCC
ACGGGTGGAGGCTATCCAGGACACCATCCTGCGTGCCCTCGAATTCCACCTGCAGGCCAACCACCCTGAT
GCCCAGTACCTCTTCCCCAAGCTGCTGCAGAAGATGGCTGACCTGCGGCAACTGGTCACCGAGCACGCCC
AGATGATGCAGCGGATCAAGAAGACCGAAACCGAGACCTCGCTGCACCCTCTGCTCCAGGAGATCTACAA
GGACATGTACTAACTCGAGGTTAACGAATTCTACCGGGTAGGGGAGGCGCTTTTCCCAAGGCAGTCTGGA
GCATGCGCTTTAGCAGCCCCGCTGGGCACTTGGCGCTACACAAGTGGCCTCTGGCCTCGCACACATTCCA
CATCCACCGGTAGGCGCCAACCGGCTCCGTTCTTTGGTGGCCCCTTCGCGCCACCTTCTACTCCTCCCCT
AGTCAGGAAGTTCCCCCCCGCCCCGCAGCTCGCGTCGTGCAGGACGTGACAAATGGAAGTAGCACGTCTC
ACTAGTCTCGTGCAGATGGACAGCACCGCTGAGCAATGGAAGCGGGTAGGCCTTTGGGGCAGCGGCCAAT
AGCAGCTTTGCTCCTTCGCTTTCTGGGCTCAGAGGCTGGGAAGGGGTGGGTCCGGGGGCGGGCTCAGGGG
CGGGCTCAGGGGCGGGGCGGGCGCCCGAAGGTCCTCCGGAGGCCCGGCATTCTGCACGCTTCAAAAGCGC
ACGTCTGCCGCGCTGTTCTCCTCTTCCTCATCTCCGGGCCTTTCGACCTGCAGCCCAAGCTTACCATGGC
CAAGCCTTTGTCTCAAGAAGAATCCACCCTCATTGAAAGAGCAACGGCTACAATCAACAGCATCCCCATC
TCTGAAGACTACAGCGTCGCCAGCGCAGCTCTCTCTAGCGACGGCCGCATCTTCACTGGTGTCAATGTAT
ATCATTTTACTGGGGGACCTTGTGCAGAACTCGTGGTGCTGGGCACTGCTGCTGCTGCGGCAGCTGGCAA
CCTGACTTGTATCGTCGCGATCGGAAATGAGAACAGGGGCATCTTGAGCCCCTGCGGACGGTGCCGACAG
GTGCTTCTCGATCTGCATCCTGGGATCAAAGCCATAGTGAAGGACAGTGATGGACAGCCGACGGCAGTTG
GGATTCGTGAATTGCTGCCCTCTGGTTATGTGTGGGAGGGCTAATCGATAAAATAAAAGATTTTATTTAG
TCTCCAGAAAAAGGGGGGAATGAAAGACCCCACCTGTAGGTTTGGCAAGCTAGAGAACCATCAGATGTTT
CCAGGGTGCCCCAAGGACCTGAAATGACCCTGTGCCTTATTTGAACTAACCAATCAGTTCGCTTCTCGCT
TCTGTTCGCGCGCTTCTGCTCCCCGAGCTCAATAAAAGAGCCCACAACCCCTCACTCGGCGCGCCAGTCC
TCCGATAGACTGCGTCGCCCGGGTACCCGTGTATCCAATAAACCCTCTTGCAGTTGCATCCGACTTGTGG
TCTCGCTGTTCCTTGGGAGGGTCTCCTCTGAGTGATTGACTACCCGTCAGCGGGGGTCTTTCATGGGTAA
CAGTTTCTTGAAGTTGGAGAACAACATTCTGAGGGTAGGAGTCGAATATTAAGTAATCCTGACTCAATTA
GCCACTGTTTTGAATCCACATACTCCAATACTCCTGAAATAGTTCATTATGGACAGCGCAGAAAGAGCTG
GGGAGAATTGTGAAATTGTTATCCGCTCACAATTCCACACAACATACGAGCCGGAAGCATAAAGTGTAAA
GCCTGGGGTGCCTAATGAGTGAGCTAACTCACATTAATTGCGTTGCGCTCACTGCCCGCTTTCCAGTCGG
GAAACCTGTCGTGCCAGCTGCATTAATGAATCGGCCAACGCGCGGGGAGAGGCGGTTTGCGTATTGGGCG
CTCTTCCGCTTCCTCGCTCACTGACTCGCTGCGCTCGGTCGTTCGGCTGCGGCGAGCGGTATCAGCTCAC
TCAAAGGCGGTAATACGGTTATCCACAGAATCAGGGGATAACGCAGGAAAGAACATGTGAGCAAAAGGCC
AGCAAAAGGCCAGGAACCGTAAAAAGGCCGCGTTGCTGGCGTTTTTCCATAGGCTCCGCCCCCCTGACGA
GCATCACAAAAATCGACGCTCAAGTCAGAGGTGGCGAAACCCGACAGGACTATAAAGATACCAGGCGTTT
CCCCCTGGAAGCTCCCTCGTGCGCTCTCCTGTTCCGACCCTGCCGCTTACCGGATACCTGTCCGCCTTTC
TCCCTTCGGGAAGCGTGGCGCTTTCTCATAGCTCACGCTGTAGGTATCTCAGTTCGGTGTAGGTCGTTCG
CTCCAAGCTGGGCTGTGTGCACGAACCCCCCGTTCAGCCCGACCGCTGCGCCTTATCCGGTAACTATCGT
CTTGAGTCCAACCCGGTAAGACACGACTTATCGCCACTGGCAGCAGCCACTGGTAACAGGATTAGCAGAG
CGAGGTATGTAGGCGGTGCTACAGAGTTCTTGAAGTGGTGGCCTAACTACGGCTACACTAGAAGAACAGT
ATTTGGTATCTGCGCTCTGCTGAAGCCAGTTACCTTCGGAAAAAGAGTTGGTAGCTCTTGATCCGGCAAA
CAAACCACCGCTGGTAGCGGTGGTTTTTTTGTTTGCAAGCAGCAGATTACGCGCAGAAAAAAAGGATCTC
AAGAAGATCCTTTGATCTTTTCTACGGGGTCTGACGCTCAGTGGAACGAAAACTCACGTTAAGGGATTTT
GGTCATGAGATTATCAAAAAGGATCTTCACCTAGATCCTTTTAAATTAAAAATGAAGTTTTAAATCAATC
TAAAGTATATATGAGTAAACTTGGTCTGACAGTTACCAATGCTTAATCAGTGAGGCACCTATCTCAGCGA
TCTGTCTATTTCGTTCATCCATAGTTGCCTGACTCCCCGTCGTGTAGATAACTACGATACGGGAGGGCTT
ACCATCTGGCCCCAGTGCTGCAATGATACCGCGAGACCCACGCTCACCGGCTCCAGATTTATCAGCAATA
AACCAGCCAGCCGGAAGGGCCGAGCGCAGAAGTGGTCCTGCAACTTTATCCGCCTCCATCCAGTCTATTA
ATTGTTGCCGGGAAGCTAGAGTAAGTAGTTCGCCAGTTAATAGTTTGCGCAACGTTGTTGCCATTGCTAC
AGGCATCGTGGTGTCACGCTCGTCGTTTGGTATGGCTTCATTCAGCTCCGGTTCCCAACGATCAAGGCGA
GTTACATGATCCCCCATGTTGTGCAAAAAAGCGGTTAGCTCCTTCGGTCCTCCGATCGTTGTCAGAAGTA
AGTTGGCCGCAGTGTTATCACTCATGGTTATGGCAGCACTGCATAATTCTCTTACTGTCATGCCATCCGT
AAGATGCTTTTCTGTGACTGGTGAGTACTCAACCAAGTCATTCTGAGAATAGTGTATGCGGCGACCGAGT
TGCTCTTGCCCGGCGTCAATACGGGATAATACCGCGCCACATAGCAGAACTTTAAAAGTGCTCATCATTG
GAAAACGTTCTTCGGGGCGAAAACTCTCAAGGATCTTACCGCTGTTGAGATCCAGTTCGATGTAACCCAC
TCGTGCACCCAACTGATCTTCAGCATCTTTTACTTTCACCAGCGTTTCTGGGTGAGCAAAAACAGGAAGG
CAAAATGCCGCAAAAAAGGGAATAAGGGCGACACGGAAATGTTGAATACTCATACTCTTCCTTTTTCAAT
ATTATTGAAGCATTTATCAGGGTTATTGTCTCATGAGCGGATACATATTTGAATGTATTTAGAAAAATAA
ACAAATAGGGGTTCCGCGCACATTTCCCCGAAAAGTGCCACCTGACGTCTAAGAAACCATTATTATCATG
ACATTAACCTATAAAAATAGGCGTATCACGAGGCCCTTTCGTCTCGCGCGTTTCGGTGATGACGGTGAAA
ACCTCTGACACATGCAGCTCCCGGAGACGGTCACAGCTTGTCTGTAAGCGGATGCCGGGAGCAGACAAGC
CCGTCAGGGCGCGTCAGCGGGTGTTGGCGGGTGTCGGGGCTGGCTTAACTATGCGGCATCAGAGCAGATT
GTACTGAGAGTGCACCATATGCGGTGTGAAATACCGCACAGATGCGTAAGGAGAAAATACCGCATCAGGC
GCCATTCGCCATTCAGGCTGCGCAACTGTTGGGAAGGGCGATCGGTGCGGGCCTCTTCGCTATTACGCCA
GCTGGCGAAAGGGGGATGTGCTGCAAGGCGATTAAGTTGGGTAACGCCAGGGTTTTCCCAGTCACGACGT
TGTAAAACGACGGCGCAAGGAATGGTGCATGCAAGGAGATGGCGCCCAACAGTCCCCCGGCCACGGGGCC
TGCCACCATACCCACGCCGAAACAAGCGCTCATGAGCCCGAAGTGGCGAGCCCGATCTTCCCCATCGGTG
ATGTCGGCGATATAGGCGCCAGCAACCGCACCTGTGGCGCCGGTGATGCCGGCCACGATGCGTCCGGCGT
AGAGGCGATTAGTCCAATTTGTTAAAGACAGGATATCAGTGGTCCAGGCTCTAGTTTTGACTCAACAATA
TCACCAGCTGAAGCCTATAGAGTACGAGCCATAGATAAAATAAAAGATTTTATTTAGTCTCCAGAAAAAG
GGGGG
