>Addgene plasmid #130729 | pMSCVbsd-PPARD-R154K | depositor partial sequence | sequence record 250240 | PPARD R154K
ATGGAGCAGCCACAGGAGGAAGCCCCTGAGGTCCGGGAAGAGGAGGAGAAAGAGGAAGTGGCAGAGGCAG
AAGGAGCCCCAGAGCTCAATGGGGGACCACAGCATGCACTTCCTTCCAGCAGCTACACAGACCTCTCCCG
GAGCTCCTCGCCACCCTCACTGCTGGACCAACTGCAGATGGGCTGTGACGGGGCCTCATGCGGCAGCCTC
AACATGGAGTGCCGGGTGTGCGGGGACAAGGCATCGGGCTTCCACTACGGTGTTCATGCATGTGAGGGGT
GCAAGGGCTTCTTCCGTCGTACGATCCGCATGAAGCTGGAGTACGAGAAGTGTGAGCGCAGCTGCAAGAT
TCAGAAGAAGAACCGCAACAAGTGCCAGTACTGCCGCTTCCAGAAGTGCCTGGCACTGGGCATGTCACAC
AACGCTATCCGTTTTGGTCGGATGCCGGAGGCTGAGAAGAAAAAGCTGGTGGCAGGGCTGACTGCAAACG
AGGGGAGCCAGTACAACCCACAGGTGGCCGACCTGAAGGCCTTCTCCAAGCACATCTACAATGCCTACCT
GAAAAACTTCAACATGACCAAAAAGAAGGCCCGCAGCATCCTCACCGGCAAAGCCAGCCACACGGCGCCC
TTTGTGATCCACGACATCGAGACATTGTGGCAGGCAGAGAAGGGGCTGGTGTGGAAGCAGTTGGTGAATG
GCCTGCCTCCCTACAAGGAGATCAGCGTGCACGTCTTCTACCGCTGCCAGTGCACCACAGTGGAGACCGT
GCGGGAGCTCACTGAGTTCGCCAAGAGCATCCCCAGCTTCAGCAGCCTCTTCCTCAACGACCAGGTTACC
CTTCTCAAGTATGGCGTGCACGAGGCCATCTTCGCCATGCTGGCCTCTATCGTCAACAAGGACGGGCTGC
TGGTAGCCAACGGCAGTGGCTTTGTCACCCGTGAGTTCCTGCGCAGCCTCCGCAAACCCTTCAGTGATAT
CATTGAGCCTAAGTTTGAATTTGCTGTCAAGTTCAACGCCCTGGAACTTGATGACAGTGACCTGGCCCTA
TTCATTGCGGCCATCATTCTGTGTGGAGACCGGCCAGGCCTCATGAACGTTCCACGGGTGGAGGCTATCC
AGGACACCATCCTGCGTGCCCTCGAATTCCACCTGCAGGCCAACCACCCTGATGCCCAGTACCTCTTCCC
CAAGCTGCTGCAGAAGATGGCTGACCTGCGGCAACTGGTCACCGAGCACGCCCAGATGATGCAGCGGATC
AAGAAGACCGAAACCGAGACCTCGCTGCACCCTCTGCTCCAGGAGATCTACAAGGACATGTACTAA
